Addgene plasmid #138067: MYMH 406
Purpose: Encodes Anderson promoter variant using mRFP as a reporter gene
Depositing lab: Meng How Tan. Depositing organization: Nanyang Technological University. Publication: An Expanded Synthetic Biology Toolkit for Gene Expression Control in Acetobacteraceae. Teh MY, Ooi KH, Danny Teo SX, Bin Mansoor ME, Shaun Lim WZ, Tan MH. ACS Synth Biol. 2019 Apr 19;8(4):708-723. doi: 10.1021/acssynbio.8b00168. Epub 2019 Mar 22. PubMed 30865830.
Backbone
  Vector backbone: pSEVA-331Bb
  Vector type: Bacterial Expression
Growth in bacteria
  Bacterial resistance: Chloramphenicol, 25 μg/mL
  Growth temperature: 37°C
  Growth strain: DH5alpha
  Copy number: High Copy
Gene/Insert
  Gene/Insert name: J23100- pSEVA-331Bb- RFP
  Species: Synthetic
  Cloning method: Restriction Enzyme; 5′ cloning site Unknown (unknown if destroyed)
Terms and licenses: Academic/Nonprofit Terms; Industry Terms: Not Available to Industry
Depositor comments: High-intermediate expression
How to cite: MYMH 406 was a gift from Meng How Tan (Addgene plasmid # 138067 ; http://n2t.net/addgene:138067 ; RRID:Addgene_138067)
