[The description below was written by a language model from this plasmid's Addgene catalogue record and pLannotate feature annotations shown in this document.]
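Description:
MYMH 406 is a 3,780 bp bacterial expression plasmid built on pSEVA-331Bb, a BioBrick-compatible member of the SEVA modular vector family. It replicates from the broad-host-range pBBR1 origin (oriV) together with its cognate pBBR1 Rep protein, which allows maintenance in a wide range of Gram-negative bacteria as well as in E. coli cloning strains. Selection is by chloramphenicol, through a cat gene (chloramphenicol acetyltransferase) driven by its own promoter. An incP oriT is also present, so the plasmid can be mobilised by conjugation if transfer functions are supplied in trans. The record lists it as high copy.

The payload is a simple constitutive reporter unit. A synthetic Anderson-family promoter, recorded by the depositor as J23100, sits directly upstream of the monomeric red fluorescent protein mRFP1. The automated annotation labels this short promoter segment as a fragment of J23119, which most likely reflects the close sequence similarity among Anderson collection members rather than a different part. Transcription is stopped by rrnB T1 and T7Te terminators, followed by a BioBrick suffix and the lambda t0 terminator, and another rrnB T1 terminator upstream insulates the cassette from backbone read-through. The feature table does not annotate a ribosome binding site between promoter and coding sequence.

The plasmid belongs to a set of promoter-variant constructs from a synthetic biology toolkit for controlling gene expression in Acetobacteraceae, where red fluorescence reports relative promoter strength. The depositor characterises this variant as giving high-intermediate expression.
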