Features (pLannotate 1.2.2; 12 found; start..end, strand, type, name):
     11..35      +  promoter       J23119(SpeI) promoter (fragment): bacterial promoter (Registry of Standard Biological Parts BBa J23119) modified to end with an SpeI site
     71..745     +  CDS            mRFP1: mRFP1 is a basic (constitutively fluorescent) red fluorescent protein published in 2002, derived from Discosoma sp.. It is reported to be a somewhat slowly-maturing monomer with low acid sensitivity.
    793..864     +  terminator     rrnB T1 terminator: transcription terminator T1 from the E. coli rrnB gene
    880..907     +  terminator     T7Te terminator: phage T7 early transcription terminator
    914..934     +  misc_feature   BioBrick suffix: universal suffix for all parts
    939..1033    +  terminator     lambda t0 terminator: transcription terminator from phage lambda
   1081..1183    +  promoter       cat promoter: promoter of the E. coli cat gene encoding chloramphenicol acetyltransferase
   1184..1840    +  CDS            cat: CAT_ECOLX - Experimental evidence at protein level: Swiss-Prot protein existence level 1. This enzyme is an effector of chloramphenicol resistance in bacteria. From Escherichia coli. This protein is used as a marker in many commonly used cloning vectors, such as pACYC184.
   1992..2100    +  oriT           oriT: incP origin of transfer
   2111..2773    -  CDS            pBBR1 Rep: replication protein for the broad-host-range plasmid pBBR1 from Bordetella bronchiseptica
   2774..3545    -  rep_origin     pBBR1 oriV: replication origin of the broad-host-range plasmid pBBR1 from Bordetella bronchiseptica; requires the pBBR1 Rep protein for replication
   3660..3746    -  terminator     rrnB T1 terminator: Escherichia coli rrnB; transcription terminator T1 from the E. coli rrnB gene
>Addgene plasmid #138067 | MYMH 406 | addgene full sequence | sequence record 274936 | Addgene NGS Result
AGGAGAATTCTTGACGGCTAGCTCAGTCCTAGGTACAGTGCTAGCACTAGTGAAAGAGGAGAAATACTAG
ATGGCTTCCTCCGAAGACGTTATCAAAGAGTTCATGCGTTTCAAAGTTCGTATGGAAGGTTCCGTTAACG
GTCACGAGTTCGAAATCGAAGGTGAAGGTGAAGGTCGTCCGTACGAAGGTACCCAGACCGCTAAACTGAA
AGTTACCAAAGGTGGTCCGCTGCCGTTCGCTTGGGACATCCTGTCCCCGCAGTTCCAGTACGGTTCCAAA
GCTTACGTTAAACACCCGGCTGACATCCCGGACTACCTGAAACTGTCCTTCCCGGAAGGTTTCAAATGGG
AACGTGTTATGAACTTCGAAGACGGTGGTGTTGTTACCGTTACCCAGGACTCCTCCCTGCAAGACGGTGA
GTTCATCTACAAAGTTAAACTGCGTGGTACCAACTTCCCGTCCGACGGTCCGGTTATGCAGAAAAAAACC
ATGGGTTGGGAAGCTTCCACCGAACGTATGTACCCGGAAGACGGTGCTCTGAAAGGTGAAATCAAAATGC
GTCTGAAACTGAAAGACGGTGGTCACTACGACGCTGAAGTTAAAACCACCTACATGGCTAAAAAACCGGT
TCAGCTGCCGGGTGCTTACAAAACCGACATCAAACTGGACATCACCTCCCACAACGAAGACTACACCATC
GTTGAACAGTACGAACGTGCTGAAGGTCGTCACTCCACCGGTGCTTAATAACGCTGATAGTGCTAGTGTA
GATCGCTACTAGAGCCAGGCATCAAATAAAACGAAAGGCTCAGTCGAAAGACTGGGCCTTTCGTTTTATC
TGTTGTTTGTCGGTGAACGCTCTCTACTAGAGTCACACTGGCTCACCTTCGGGTGGGCCTTTCTGCGTTT
ATATACTAGAAGCGGCCGCTGCAGCTTGGACTCCTGTTGATAGATCCAGTAATGACCTCAGAACTCCATC
TGGATTTGTTCAGAACGCTCGGTTGCCGCCGGGCGTTTTTTATTGGTGAGAATCCAGGGGTCCCCAATAA
TTACGATTTAAATTGGCGAAAATGAGACGTTGATCGGCACGTAAGAGGTTCCAACTTTCACCATAATGAA
ATAAGATCACTACCGGGCGTATTTTTTGAGTTATCGAGATTTTCAGGAGCTAAGGAAGCTAAAATGGAGA
AAAAAATCACTGGATATACCACCGTTGATATATCCCAATGGCATCGTAAAGAACATTTTGAGGCATTTCA
GTCAGTTGCTCAATGTACCTATAACCAGACCGTTCAGCTGGATATTACGGCCTTTTTAAAGACCGTAAAG
AAAAATAAGCACAAGTTTTATCCGGCCTTTATTCACATTCTTGCCCGCCTGATGAATGCTCATCCGGAAT
TTCGTATGGCAATGAAAGACGGTGAGCTGGTGATATGGGATAGTGTTCACCCTTGTTACACCGTTTTCCA
TGAGCAAACTGAAACGTTTTCATCGCTCTGGAGTGAATACCACGACGATTTCCGGCAGTTTCTACACATA
TATTCGCAAGATGTGGCGTGTTACGGTGAAAACCTGGCCTATTTCCCTAAAGGGTTTATTGAGAATATGT
TTTTCGTCTCAGCCAATCCCTGGGTGAGTTTCACCAGTTTTGATTTAAACGTGGCCAATATGGACAACTT
CTTCGCCCCCGTTTTCACCATGGGCAAATATTATACGCAAGGCGACAAGGTGCTGATGCCGCTGGCGATT
CAGGTTCATCATGCCGTTTGTGATGGCTTCCATGTCGGCAGAATGCTTAATGAATTACAACAGTACTGCG
ATGAGTGGCAGGGCGGGGCGTAATTTGACTTTTGTCCTTTTCCGCTGCATAACCCTGCTTCGGGGTCATT
ATAGCGATTTTTTCGGTATATCCATCCTTTTTCGCACGATATACAGGATTTTGCCAAAGGGTTCGTGTAG
ACTTTCCTTGGTGTATCCAACGGCGTCAGCCGGGCAGGATAGGTGAAGTAGGCCCACCCGCGAGCGGGTG
TTCCTTCTTCACTGTCCCTTATTCGCACCTGGCGGTGCTCAACGGGAATCCTGCTCTGCGAGGCTGGCCG
TAGGCCGGCCCTACCGGCGCGGCAGCGTTACCCGTGTCGGCGGCTCCAACGGCTCGCCATCGTCCAGAAA
ACACGGCTCATCGGGCATCGGCAGGCGCTGCTGCCCGCGCCGTTCCCATTCCTCCGTTTCGGTCAAGGCT
GGCAGGTCTGGTTCCATGCCCGGAATGCCGGGCTGGCTGGGCGGCTCCTCGCCGGGGCCGGTCGGTAGTT
GCTGCTCGCCCGGATACAGGGTCGGGATGCGGCGCAGGTCGCCATGCCCCAACAGCGATTCGTCCTGGTC
GTCGTGATCAACCACCACGGCGGCACTGAACACCGACAGGCGCAACTGGTCGCGGGGCTGGCCCCACGCC
ACGCGGTCATTGACCACGTAGGCCGACACGGTGCCGGGGCCGTTGAGCTTCACGACGGAGATCCAGCGCT
CGGCCACCAAGTCCTTGACTGCGTATTGGACCGTCCGCAAAGAACGTCCGATGAGCTTGGAAAGTGTCTT
CTGGCTGACCACCACGGCGTTCTGGTGGCCCATCTGCGCCACGAGGTGATGCAGCAGCATTGCCGCCGTG
GGTTTCCTCGCAATAAGCCCGGCCCACGCCTCATGCGCTTTGCGTTCCGTTTGCACCCAGTGACCGGGCT
TGTTCTTGGCTTGAATGCCGATTTCTCTGGACTGCGTGGCCATGCTTATCTCCATGCGGTAGGGGTGCCG
CACGGTTGCGGCACCATGCGCAATCAGCTGCAACTTTTCGGCAGCGCGACAACAATTATGCGTTGCGTAA
AAGTGGCAGTCAATTACAGATTTTCTTTAACCTACGCAATGAGCTATTGCGGGGGGTGCCGCAATGAGCT
GTTGCGTACCCCCCTTTTTTAAGTTGTTGATTTTTAAGTCTTTCGCATTTCGCCCTATATCTAGTTCTTT
GGTGCCCAAAGAAGGGCACCCCTGCGGGGTTCCCCCACGCCTTCGGCGCGGCTCCCCCTCCGGCAAAAAG
TGGCCCCTCCGGGGCTTGTTGATCGACTGCGCGGCCTTCGGCCTTGCCCAAGGTGGCGCTGCCCCCTTGG
AACCCCCGCACTCGCCGCCGTGAGGCTCGGGGGGCAGGCGGGCGGGCTTCGCCCTTCGACTGCCCCCACT
CGCATAGGCTTGGGTCGTTCCAGGCGCGTCAAGGCCAAGCCGCTGCGCGGTCGCTGCGCGAGCCTTGACC
CGCCTTCCACTTGGTGTCCAACCGGCAAGCGAAGCGCGCAGGCCGCAGGCCGGAGGCTTTTCCCCAGAGA
AAATTAAAAAAATTGATGGGGCAAGGCCGCAGGCCGCGCAGTTGGAGCCGGTGGGTATGTGGTCGAAGGC
TGGGTAGCCGGTGGGCAATCCCTGTGGTCAAGCTCGTGGGCAGGCGCAGCCTGTCCATCAGCTTGTCCAG
CAGGGTTGTCCACGGGCCGAGCGAAGCGAGCCAGCCGGTGGCCGCTCGCGGCCATCGTCCACATATCCAC
GGGCTGGCAAGGGAGCGCAGCGACCGCGCAGGGCGAAGCCCGGAGAGCAAGCCCGTAGGGGGGGCGCGCC
CAGCTGTCTAGGGCGGCGGATTTGTCCTACTCAGGAGAGCGTTCACCGACAAACAACAGATAAAACGAAA
GGCCCAGTCTTTCGACTGAGCCTTTCGTTTTATTTGATGCCTTTAATTAAAGCGGATAACAATTTCACAC
